Addgene plasmid #38221: pTH741-CENslow-RLuc
Depositing lab: Tobias von der Haar. Depositing organization: London and South East University Group (LASE). Publication: Translation elongation can control translation initiation on eukaryotic mRNAs. Chu D, Kazana E, Bellanger N, Singh T, Tuite MF, von der Haar T. EMBO J. 2014 Jan 1;33(1):21-34. doi: 10.1002/embj.201385651. Epub 2013 Dec 19. PubMed 24357599.
Backbone
  Vector backbone: pCENBEVY-U
  Backbone size w/o insert (bp): 7122
  Total vector size (bp): 8054
  Modifications to backbone: A mutated GCN4 leader sequence (containing uORF 1 as the sole remaining uORF) was introduced into the BamHI site of this vector. mRNAs expressed from the TDH3 (GPD) promoter therefore contain inefficient 5'-UTRs.
  Vector type: Yeast Expression
  Selectable markers: URA3
Growth in bacteria
  Bacterial resistance: Ampicillin, 100 μg/mL
  Growth temperature: 37°C
  Growth strain: DH5alpha
  Copy number: High Copy
Gene/Insert
  Gene/Insert name: Renilla Luciferase (alt name: RLuc)
  Species: S. cerevisiae (budding yeast)
  Insert size (bp): 941
  Promoter: ADH1
  Cloning method: Restriction Enzyme; 5′ cloning site XmaI (not destroyed); 3′ cloning site EcoRI (not destroyed)
  Sequencing primers: 5′ n/a; 3′ M13r
Resource information
  A portion of this plasmid was derived from a plasmid made by: The RLuc gene originated from a plasmid kindly provided by Dr David Bedwell (University of Alabama, Birmingham). Salas-Marco J, Bedwell DM (2004) Molecular and Cellular Biology 24:7769-7778.
Terms and licenses: Academic/Nonprofit Terms; Industry Terms: Not Available to Industry
How to cite: pTH741-CENslow-RLuc was a gift from Tobias von der Haar (Addgene plasmid # 38221 ; http://n2t.net/addgene:38221 ; RRID:Addgene_38221)
