[The description below was written by a language model from this plasmid's Addgene catalogue record and pLannotate feature annotations shown in this document.]
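Description:
pTH741-CENslow-RLuc is a yeast expression plasmid of 8,054 bp built on the pCENBEVY-U backbone, a bidirectional expression vector for Saccharomyces cerevisiae. It is a shuttle plasmid. In E. coli it replicates from a high-copy ColE1/pUC-type origin and is selected with ampicillin through the β-lactamase gene. In yeast it is maintained through a CEN6/ARS element, which normally keeps a plasmid at low, stable copy number, and is selected by URA3 complementation of uracil auxotrophy, a marker that can be counterselected with 5-FOA. An f1 origin, T3 and T7 promoters, and lac/lacZα remnants are carried over from the pBluescript-type parent.

The core of the plasmid is a pair of divergent yeast promoters placed back to back. The ADH1 promoter drives the Renilla luciferase (RLuc) coding sequence, cloned between XmaI and EcoRI and followed by the ADH2 terminator. On the opposite strand, the TDH3 (GPD/GAP) promoter points towards a polylinker fragment and the ADH1 terminator. The backbone was modified by inserting a mutated GCN4 leader, retaining only uORF1, into the BamHI site downstream of the TDH3 promoter, so transcripts from that promoter carry an inefficient 5′-UTR, which is presumably the source of "slow" in the name. No coding sequence is annotated in the TDH3 cassette, and the unannotated stretch after that promoter is where the leader would be expected to sit.

The catalogue lists the insert species as budding yeast, although the annotated protein matches luciferase from the sea pansy Renilla. The associated work examines how translation elongation influences initiation on eukaryotic mRNAs. The record does not state the plasmid's exact role, but a constitutively expressed RLuc would suit use as a reference reporter, with the TDH3 site free for a test gene.
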