Features (pLannotate 1.2.2; 26 found; start..end, strand, type, name):
     70..573     -  misc_feature   CEN/ARS: S. cerevisiae CEN6 centromere fused to an autonomously replicating sequence
    610..714     +  promoter       AmpR promoter: bla
    715..1575    +  CDS            AmpR: β-lactamase; bla; confers resistance to ampicillin, carbenicillin, and related antibiotics
   1746..2334    +  rep_origin     ori: high-copy-number ColE1/pMB1/pBR322/pUC origin of replication
   2517..2609    +  CDS            lacI (fragment): lac repressor; lacI; The lac repressor binds to the lac operator to inhibit transcription in E. coli. This inhibition can be relieved by adding lactose or isopropyl-β-D-thiogalactopyranoside (IPTG).
   2622..2643    +  protein_bind   CAP binding site: CAP binding activates transcription in the presence of cAMP. E. coli catabolite activator protein
   2658..2688    +  promoter       lac promoter: promoter for the E. coli lac operon
   2696..2712    +  protein_bind   lac operator: The lac repressor binds to the lac operator to inhibit transcription in E. coli. This inhibition can be relieved by adding lactose or isopropyl-β-D-thiogalactopyranoside (IPTG). lac repressor encoded by lacI
   2757..2775    +  promoter       T3 promoter: promoter for bacteriophage T3 RNA polymerase
   2788..2809    -  misc_feature   MCS (fragment): pBluescript multiple cloning site
   2824..3123    -  terminator     ADH2 terminator: transcription terminator for the S. cerevisiae alcohol dehydrogenase 2 (ADH2) gene
   3154..4086    -  CDS            LUCI_RENRE: Experimental evidence at protein level: Swiss-Prot protein existence level 1. Upon binding the substrate, the enzyme catalyzes an oxygenation, producing a very short-lived hydroperoxide that cyclizes into a dioxetanone structure, which collapses, releasing a CO(2) molecule. The spontaneous breakdown of the dioxetanone releases the energy (about 50 kcal/mole) that is necessary to generate the excited state of the coelenteramide product, which is the singlet form of the monoanion. In vivo the product undergoes the process of nonradiative energy transfer to an accessory protein, a green fluoresce
   4094..4486    -  promoter       ADH1 promoter: S. cerevisiae ADH1; promoter for alcohol dehydrogenase 1
   4499..5143    +  promoter       GAP promoter: S. cerevisiae TDH3; promoter for glyceraldehyde-3-phosphate dehydrogenase
   5651..5686    +  misc_feature   MCS (fragment): pUC18/19 multiple cloning site
   5680..5814    +  CDS            ADH1 (fragment): ADH1_YEAST - Also known as ADC1. Experimental evidence at protein level: Swiss-Prot protein existence level 1. This isozyme preferentially catalyzes the conversion of primary unbranched alcohols to their corresponding aldehydes. Also shows activity toward secondary alcohols. From Saccharomyces cerevisiae (strain ATCC 204508 / S288c) (Baker's yeast).
   5818..6005    +  terminator     ADH1 terminator: S. cerevisiae ADH1; transcription terminator for the S. cerevisiae alcohol dehydrogenase 1 (ADH1) gene
   6038..6062    -  misc_feature   MCS (fragment): pBluescript multiple cloning site
   6071..6089    -  promoter       T7 promoter: promoter for bacteriophage T7 RNA polymerase
   6092..6249    +  CDS            lacZα (fragment): LacZα fragment of β-galactosidase; lacZ fragment
   6257..6712    +  rep_origin     f1 ori (sequence partly withheld): f1 bacteriophage origin of replication; arrow indicates direction of (+) strand synthesis
   6713..6762    -  misc_feature   bom (fragment): basis of mobility region from pBR322
   6841..7644    -  CDS            URA3: orotidine-5'-phosphate decarboxylase, required for uracil biosynthesis; S. cerevisiae URA3; yeast auxotrophic marker, counterselectable with 5-fluoroorotic acid (5-FOA)
   7645..7860    -  promoter       URA3 promoter: S. cerevisiae URA3
   7871..7918    -  misc_feature   bom (fragment): basis of mobility region from pBR322
   8020..1       -  CDS            rop (fragment) (across the origin): Rop protein, which maintains plasmids at low copy number; rop
>Addgene plasmid #38221 | pTH741-CENslow-RLuc | depositor full sequence | sequence record 48300 | pTH741-CENslow-RLuc sequence 8054 bps
GACGAAAGGGCCTCGTGATACGCCTATTTTTATAGGTTAATGTCATGATAATAATGGTTTCTTAGGACGG
ATCGCTTGCCTGTAACTTACACGCGCCTCGTATCTTTTAATGATGGAATAATTTGGGAATTTACTCTGTG
TTTATTTATTTTTATGTTTTGTATTTGGATTTTAGAAAGTAAATAAAGAAGGTAGAAGAGTTACGGAATG
AAGAAAAAAAAATAAACAAAGGTTTAAAAAATTTCAACAAAAAGCGTACTTTACATATATATTTATTAGA
CAAGAAAAGCAGATTAAATAGATATACATTCGATTAACGATAAGTAAAATGTAAAATCACAGGATTTTCG
TGTGTGGTCTTCTACACAGACAAGATGAAACAATTCGGCATTAATACCTGAGAGCAGGAAGAGCAAGATA
AAAGGTAGTATTTGTTGGCGATCCCCCTAGAGTCTTTTACATCTTCGGAAAACAAAAACTATTTTTTCTT
TAATTTCTTTTTTTACTTTCTATTTTTAATTTATATATTTATATTAAAAAATTTAAATTATAATTATTTT
TATAGCACGTGATGAAAAGGACCCAGGTGGCACTTTTCGGGGAAATGTGCGCGGAACCCCTATTTGTTTA
TTTTTCTAAATACATTCAAATATGTATCCGCTCATGAGACAATAACCCTGATAAATGCTTCAATAATATT
GAAAAAGGAAGAGTATGAGTATTCAACATTTCCGTGTCGCCCTTATTCCCTTTTTTGCGGCATTTTGCCT
TCCTGTTTTTGCTCACCCAGAAACGCTGGTGAAAGTAAAAGATGCTGAAGATCAGTTGGGTGCACGAGTG
GGTTACATCGAACTGGATCTCAACAGCGGTAAGATCCTTGAGAGTTTTCGCCCCGAAGAACGTTTTCCAA
TGATGAGCACTTTTAAAGTTCTGCTATGTGGCGCGGTATTATCCCGTATTGACGCCGGGCAAGAGCAACT
CGGTCGCCGCATACACTATTCTCAGAATGACTTGGTTGAGTACTCACCAGTCACAGAAAAGCATCTTACG
GATGGCATGACAGTAAGAGAATTATGCAGTGCTGCCATAACCATGAGTGATAACACTGCGGCCAACTTAC
TTCTGACAACGATCGGAGGACCGAAGGAGCTAACCGCTTTTTTTCACAACATGGGGGATCATGTAACTCG
CCTTGATCGTTGGGAACCGGAGCTGAATGAAGCCATACCAAACGACGAGCGTGACACCACGATGCCTGTA
GCAATGGCAACAACGTTGCGCAAACTATTAACTGGCGAACTACTTACTCTAGCTTCCCGGCAACAATTAA
TAGACTGGATGGAGGCGGATAAAGTTGCAGGACCACTTCTGCGCTCGGCCCTTCCGGCTGGCTGGTTTAT
TGCTGATAAATCTGGAGCCGGTGAGCGTGGGTCTCGCGGTATCATTGCAGCACTGGGGCCAGATGGTAAG
CCCTCCCGTATCGTAGTTATCTACACGACGGGCAGTCAGGCAACTATGGATGAACGAAATAGACAGATCG
CTGAGATAGGTGCCTCACTGATTAAGCATTGGTAACTGTCAGACCAAGTTTACTCATATATACTTTAGAT
TGATTTAAAACTTCATTTTTAATTTAAAAGGATCTAGGTGAAGATCCTTTTTGATAATCTCATGACCAAA
ATCCCTTAACGTGAGTTTTCGTTCCACTGAGCGTCAGACCCCGTAGAAAAGATCAAAGGATCTTCTTGAG
ATCCTTTTTTTCTGCGCGTAATCTGCTGCTTGCAAACAAAAAAACCACCGCTACCAGCGGTGGTTTGTTT
GCCGGATCAAGAGCTACCAACTCTTTTTCCGAAGGTAACTGGCTTCAGCAGAGCGCAGATACCAAATACT
GTCCTTCTAGTGTAGCCGTAGTTAGGCCACCACTTCAAGAACTCTGTAGCACCGCCTACATACCTCGCTC
TGCTAATCCTGTTACCAGTGGCTGCTGCCAGTGGCGATAAGTCGTGTCTTACCGGGTTGGACTCAAGACG
ATAGTTACCGGATAAGGCGCAGCGGTCGGGCTGAACGGGGGGTTCGTGCACACAGCCCAGCTTGGAGCGA
ACGACCTACACCGAACTGAGATACCTACAGCGTGAGCATTGAGAAAGCGCCACGCTTCCCGAAGGGAGAA
AGGCGGACAGGTATCCGGTAAGCGGCAGGGTCGGAACAGGAGAGCGCACGAGGGAGCTTCCAGGGGGGAA
CGCCTGGTATCTTTATAGTCCTGTCGGGTTTCGCCACCTCTGACTTGAGCGTCGATTTTTGTGATGCTCG
TCAGGGGGGCCGAGCCTATGGAAAAACGCCAGCAACGCGGCCTTTTTACGGTTCCTGGCCTTTTGCTGGC
CTTTTGCTCACATGTTCTTTCCTGCGTTATCCCCTGATTCTGTGGATAACCGTATTACCGCCTTTGAGTG
AGCTGATACCGCTCGCCGCAGCCGAACGACCGAGCGCAGCGAGTCAGTGAGCGAGGAAGCGGAAGAGCGC
CCAATACGCAAACCGCCTCTCCCCGCGCGTTGGCCGATTCATTAATGCAGCTGGCACGACAGGTTTCCCG
ACTGGAAAGCGGGCAGTGAGCGCAACGCAATTAATGTGAGTTACCTCACTCATTAGGCACCCCAGGCTTT
ACACTTTATGCTTCCGGCTCCTATGTTGTGTGGAATTGTGAGCGGATAACAATTTCACACAGGAAACAGC
TATGACCATGATTACGCCAAGCTCGGAATTAACCCTCACTAAAGGGAACAAAAGCTGGGTACCGGGCCCC
CCCTCGAGGGCATGCGAAGGAAAATGAGAAATATCGAGGGAGACGATTCAGAGGAGCAGGACAAACTATA
ACCGACTGTTTGTTGGAGGATGCCGTACATAACGAACACTGCTGAAGCTACCATGTCTACAGTTTAGAGG
AATGGGTACAACTCACAGGCGAGGGATGGTGTTCACTCGTGCTAGCAAACGCGGTGGGAGCAAAAAGTAG
AATATTATCTTTTATTCGTGAAACTTCGAACACTGTCATCTAAAGATGCTATATACTAATATAGGCATAC
TTGATAATGGAAACTATAAATCGTGAAGGCATAGGAGATCCGCTTATTTAGAAGTGTCGAATTCTTACGA
CATTTGTTCATTTTTGAGAACTCGCTCAACGAACGATTTGATATATTTTCCCATTTCATCAGGTGCATCT
TCTTGCGAAAAATGAAGACCTTTTACTTTGACAAATTCAGTATTAGGAAACTTCTTGGCACCTTCAACAA
TAGCATTGGAAAAGAATCCTGGGTCCGATTCAATAAACATTTTTGGTAAATCATCACTTGCACGTAGATA
AGCATTATAATTCCTAACAATTTGTACAACGTCAGGTTTACCACCTTTTACTAACGGGATTTCACGAGGC
CATGATAATGTTGGACGACGAACTTCACCTTTCTCTTTGAATGGTTCAAGATATGCTGCAAATTCTTCTG
GTTCTAACTTTCTCATGATTTTTGATGGCAACATGGTTTCCACGAAGAAGTTATTCTCCAAAACCATTTT
TTCTCCTTCTTCAGATTTGATCAACGCAATATCTTCTTCAATATCAGGCCATTCATCCCATGATTCAATC
ACATCTACTACACTTTCAGCGTGAACTATTGCTTTGATCTTATCTTGATGCTCATAGCTATAATGAAATG
CCAAACAAGCACCCCAATCATGGCCGACAAAAATGATCTTCTTTGGTAAATTAAGAAGTTCAAACCATGC
AGTAAGATATTTGTAATGATCAAGTAACCTATAAGAACCATTACCAGATTTGCCTGATTTGCCCATACCA
ATAAGGTCTGGTATAATACACCGCGCTACTGGCTCAATATGTGGCACAACATGTCGCCATAAATAAGAAG
AGGCCGCGTTACCATGTAAAAAAATAACAGCATTTTCTGCATGTTTTTCTGAATCATAATAATTAATAAA
TGAATCAAGAACATTCATTTGTTTACATCTGGCCCACCACTGCGGACCAGTTATCATCCGTTTCCTTTGT
TCTGGATCATAAACTTTCGAAGTCATCCCGGGGAGTTGATTGTATGCTTGGTATAGCTTGAAATATTGTG
CAGAAAAAGAAACAAGGAAGAAAGGGAACGAGAACAATGACGAGGAAACAAAAGATTAATAATTGCAGGT
CTATTTATACTTGATAGCAAAGCGGCAAACTTTTTTTATTTCAAATTCAAGTAACTGGAAGGAAGGCCGT
ATACCGTTGCTCATTAGAGAGTAGTGTGCGTGAATGAAGGAAGGAAAAAGTTTCGTGTGTTCGAAGATAC
CCCTCATCAGCTCTGGAACAACGACATCTGTTGGTGCTGTCTTTGTCGTTAATTTTTTCCTTTAGTGTCT
TCCATCATTTTTTTTGTCATTGCGGATATGGTGAGACAACAACGGGGGAGAGAGAAAAGAAAAAAAAAGA
AAAGAATCCGGGAGTTTATCATTATCAATACTGCCATTTCAAAGAATACGTAAATAATTAATAGTAGTGA
TTTTCCTAACTTTATTTAGTCAAAAAATTAGCCTTTTAATTCTGCTGTAACCCGTACATGCCCAAAATAG
GGGGCGGGTTACACAGAATATATAACATCGTAGGTGTCTGGGTGAACAGTTTATTCCTGGCATCCACTAA
ATATAATGGAGCCCGCTTTTTAAGCTGGCATCCAGAAAAAAAAAGAATCCCAGCACCAAAATATTGTTTT
CTTCACCAACCATCAGTTCATAGGTCCATTCTCTTAGCGCAACTACAGAGAACAGGGGCACAAACAGGCA
AAAAACGGGCACAACCTCAATGGAGTGATGCAACCTGCCTGGAGTAAATGATGACACAAGGCAATTGACC
CACGCATGTATCTATCTCATTTTCTTACACCTTCTATTACCTTCTGCTCTCTCTGATTTGGAAAAAGCTG
AAAAAAAAGGTTGAAACCAGTTCCCTGAAATTATTCCCCTACTTGACTAATAAGTATATAAAGAACGGTA
GGTATTGATTGTAATTCTGTAAATCTATTTCTTAAACTTCTTAAATTCTACTTTTATAGTTAGTCTTTTT
TTTAGTTTTAAAACACCAAGAACTTAGTTTCGACGGATCTAGTTTCACTAGCGAATTATACAACTCACCA
GCCACACAGCTCACTCATCTACTTCGCAATCAAAACAAAATATTTTATTTTAGTTCAGTTTATTAAGTTA
TTATCAGTATCGTATTAAAAAATTAAAGATCATTGAAAAATGGCTTGCTAAACCGATTATATTTTGTTTT
TAAAGTAGATTATTATTAGAAAATTATTAAGAGAATTCTGTGTTAAATTTATTGAAAGAGAAAATTTATT
TTCCCTTATTAATTAAAGTCCTTTACTTTTTTTGAAAACTGTCAGTTTTTTGAAGAGTTATTTGTTTTGT
TACCAATTGCTATCAGGTACCCGTAGAATTTTATTCAAGATCTTTCCGTAACGGTTACCTTTCTGTCAAA
TTATCCAGGTTTACTCGCCAATAAAAATTTCCCTATACTATCATTAATTAAATCATTATTATTACTAAAG
TTTTGTTTACCAATTTGTCTGCTCAAGAAAATAAATTAAATACAAATAAAGGATCCTCTAGAGTCGACCT
GCAGGCATGCAAGCTTTGGACTTCTTCGCCAGAGGTTTGGTCAAGTCTCCAATCAAGGTTGTCGGCTTGT
CTACCTTGCCAGAAATTTACGAAAAGATGGAAAAGGGTCAAATCGTTGGTAGATACGTTGTTGACACTTC
TAAATAAGCGAATTTCTTATGATTTATGATTTTTATTATTAAATAAGTTATAAAAAAAATAAGTGTATAC
AAATTTTAAAGTGACTCTTAGGTTTTAAAACGAAAATTCTTATTCTTGAGTAACTCTTTCCTGTAGGTCA
GGTTGCTTTCTCAGGTATAGCATGAGGTCGCTCTTATTGACCACACCTCTACCGGCATGCCGGTCGAAAT
TCCCCTACCCTATGAAAAGCGGCCGCCACCGCGGTGGAGCTCCAATTCGCCCTATAGTGAGTCGTATTAC
AATTCACTGGCCGTCGTTTTACAACGTCGTGACTGGGAAAACCCTGGCGTTACCCAACTTAATCGCCTTG
CAGCACATCCCCCCTTCGCCAGCTGGCGTAATAGCGAAGAGGCCCGCACCGATCGCCCTTCCCAACAGTT
GCGCAGCCTGAATGGCGAATGGCGCG
[124 nt withheld, positions 6257-6380]
C
[91 nt withheld, positions 6382-6472]
A
[49 nt withheld, positions 6474-6522]
CCTTTGACGTTGGAGTCCACGTTCTTT
[37 nt withheld, positions 6550-6586]
ACCCTATCTCGGTCTATTCTTTTGATTTATAAGGGATTTTGCCGATTTCGGCCTATTGGTTAAAAAATGA
GCTGATTTAACAAAAATTTAACGCGAATTTTAACAAAATATTAACGTTTACAATTTCCTGATGCGGTATT
TTCTCCTTACGCATCTGTGCGGTATTTCACACCGCAGGGTAATAACTGATATAATTAAATTGAAGCTCTA
ATTTGTGAGTTTAGTATACATGCATTTACTTATAATACAGTTTTTTAGTTTTGCTGGCCGCATCTTCTCA
AATATGCTTCCCAGCCTGCTTTTCTGTAACGTTCACCCTCTACCTTAGCATCCCTTCCCTTTGCAAATAG
TCCTCTTCCAACAATAATAATGTCAGATCCTGTAGAGACCACATCATCCACGGTTCTATACTGTTGACCC
AATGCGTCTCCCTTGTCATCTAAACCCACACCGGGTGTCATAATCAACCAATCGTAACCTTCATCTCTTC
CACCCATGTCTCTTTGAGCAATAAAGCCGATAACAAAATCTTTGTCGCTCTTCGCAATGTCAACAGTACC
CTTAGTATATTCTCCAGTAGATAGGGAGCCCTTGCATGACAATTCTGCTAACATCAAAAGGCCTCTAGGT
TCCTTTGTTACTTCTTCTGCCGCCTGCTTCAAACCGCTAACAATACCTGGGCCCACCACACCGTGTGCAT
TCGTAATGTCTGCCCATTCTGCTATTCTGTATACACCCGCAGAGTACTGCAATTTGACTGTATTACCAAT
GTCAGCAAATTTTCTGTCTTCGAAGAGTAAAAAATTGTACTTGGCGGATAATGCCTTTAGCGGCTTAACT
GTGCCCTCCATGGAAAAATCAGTCAAGATATCCACATGTGTTTTTAGTAAACAAATTTTGGGACCTAATG
CTTCAACTAACTCCAGTAATTCCTTGGTGGTACGAACATCCAATGAAGCACACAAGTTTGTTTGCTTTTC
GTGCATGATATTAAATAGCTTGGCAGCAACAGGACTAGGATGAGTAGCAGCACGTTCCTTATATGTAGCT
TTCGACATGATTTATCTTCGTTTCCTGCAGGTTTTTGTTCTGTGCAGTTGGGTTAAGAATACTGGGCAAT
TTCATGTTTCTTCAACACTACATATGCGTATATATACCAATCTAAGTCTGTGCTCCTTCCTTCGTTCTTC
CTTCTGTTCGGAGATTACCGAATCAAAAAAATTTCAAAGAAACCGAAATCAAAAAAAAGAATAAAAAAAA
AATGATGAATTGAATTGAAAAGCGTGGTGCACTCTCAGTACAATCTGCTCTGATGCCGCATAGTTAAGCC
AGCCCCGACACCCGCCAACACCCGCTGACGCGCCCTGACGGGCTTGTCTGCTCCCGGCATCCGCTTACAG
ACAAGCTGTGACCGTCTCCGGGAGCTGCATGTGTCAGAGGTTTTCACCGTCATCACCGAAACGCGCGA
