>Addgene plasmid #38221 | pTH741-CENslow-RLuc | addgene partial sequence | sequence record 54592 | yADH1-F 5'-ATACGGCCTTCCTTCCAGTT-3'
GTTTGCTGTCTTGCTATCAAGTATAAATAGACCTGCAATTATTAATCTTTTGTTTCCTCGTCATTGTTCT
CGTTCCCTTTCTTCCTTGTTTCTTTTTCTGCACAATATTTCAAGCTATACCAAGCTACAATCAACTCCCC
GGGATGACTTCGAAAGTTTATGATCCAGAACAAAGGAAACGGATGATAACTGGTCCGCAGTGGTGGGCCA
GATGTAAACAAATGAATGTTCTTGATTCATTTATTAATTATTATGATTCAGAAAAACATGCAGAAAATGC
TGTTATTTTTTTACATGGTAACGCGGCCTCTTCTTATTTATGGCGACATGTTGTGCCACATATTGAGCCA
GTAGCGCGGTGTATTATACCAGACCTTATTGGTATGGGCAAATCAGGCAAATCTGGTAATGGTTCTTATA
GGTTACTTGATCATTACAAATATCTTACTGCATGGTTTGAACTTCTTAATTTACCAAAGAAGATCATTTT
TGTCGGCCATGATTGGGGTGCTTGTTTGGCATTTCATTATAGCTATGAGCATCAAGATAAGATCAAAGCA
ATAGTTCACGCTGAAAGTGTAGTAGATGTGATTGAATCATGGGATGAATGGCCTGATATTGAAGAAGATA
TTGCGTTGATCAAATCTGAAGAAGGAGAAAAAATGGTTTTGGAGAATAACTTCTTCGTGGAAACCATGTT
GCCATCAAAAATCATGAGAAAGTTAGAACCAGAAGAATTTGCAGCATATCTTGAACCATTCAAAGAGAAA
GGTGAAGTTCGTCGTCCAACATTATCATGGCCTCGTGAAATCCCGTTAGTAAAAGGTGGTAAACCTGACG
TTGTACAAATTGTTAGGAATTATA
