>Addgene plasmid #38221 | pTH741-CENslow-RLuc | addgene partial sequence | sequence record 55164 | GPDpro-F 5'-CGGTAGGTATTGATTGTAATTCTG-3'
TTCTACTTTTATAGTTAGTCTTTTTTTTAGTTTTAAAACACCAAGAACTTAGTTTCGACGGATCTAGTTT
CACTAGCGAATTATACAACTCACCAGCCACACAGCTCACTCATCTACTTCGCAATCAAAACAAAATATTT
TATTTTAGTTCAGTTTATTAAGTTATTATCAGTATCGTATTAAAAAATTAAAGATCATTGAAAAATGGCT
TGCTAAACCGATTATATTTTGTTTTTAAAGTAGATTATTATTAGAAAATTATTAAGAGAATTCTGTGTTA
AATTTATTGAAAGAGAAAATTTATTTTCCCTTATTAATTAAAGTCCTTTACTTTTTTTGAAAACTGTCAG
TTTTTTGAAGAGTTATTTGTTTTGTTACCAATTGCTATCAGGTACCCGTAGAATTTTATTCAAGATCTTT
CCGTAACGGTTACCTTTCTGTCAAATTATCCAGGTTTACTCGCCAATAAAAATTTCCCTATACTATCATT
AATTAAATCATTATTATTACTAAAGTTTTGTTTACCAATTTGTCTGCTCAAGAAAATAAATTAAATACAA
ATAAAGGATCCTCTAGAGTCGACCTGCAGGCATGCAAGCTTTGGACTTCTTCGCCAGAGGTTTGGTCAAG
TCTCCAATCAAGGTTGTCGGCTTGTCTACCTTGCCAGAAATTTACGAAAAGATGGAAAAGGGTCAAATCG
TTGGTAGATACGTTGTTGACACTTCTAAATAAGCGAATTTCTTATGATTTATGATTTTTATTATTAAATA
AGTTATAAAAAAAATAAGTGTATACAAATTTTAAAGTGACTCTTA
